>Addgene plasmid #117647 | pEPOR2KN0080 | addgene full sequence | sequence record 228399 | Addgene NGS Result
GAACACTCTGTGCCGATGTATCACCTCTCGCAAGAATTCAAGCTTGGAGGTCAACATGGTGGAGCACGAC
ACTCTGGTCTACTCCAAAAATGTCAAAGATACAGTCTCAGAAGATCAAAGGGCTATTGAGACTTTTCAAC
AAAGGATAATTTCGGGAAACCTCCTCGGATTCCATTGCCCAGCTATCTGTCACTTCATCGAAAGGACAGT
AGAAAAGGAAGGTGGCTCCTACAAATGCCATCATTGCGATAAAGGAAAGGCTATCATTCAAGATCTCTCT
GCCGACAGTGGTCCCAAAGATGGACCCCCACCCACGAGGAGCATCGTGGAAAAAGAAGAGGTTCCAACCA
CGTCTACAAAGCAAGTGGATTGATGTGATAACATGGTGGAGCACGACACTCTGGTCTACTCCAAAAATGT
CAAAGATACAGTCTCAGAAGATCAAAGGGCTATTGAGACTTTTCAACAAAGGATAATTTCGGGAAACCTC
CTCGGATTCCATTGCCCAGCTATCTGTCACTTCATCGAAAGGACAGTAGAAAAGGAAGGTGGCTCCTACA
AATGCCATCATTGCGATAAAGGAAAGGCTATCATTCAAGATCTCTCTGCCGACAGTGGTCCCAAAGATGG
ACCCCCACCCACGAGGAGCATCGTGGAAAAAGAAGAGGTTCCAACCACGTCTACAAAGCAAGTGGATTGA
TGTGACATCTCCACTGACGTAAGGGATGACGCACAATCCCACTATCCTTCGCAAGACCCTTCCTCTATAT
AAGGAAGTTCATTTCATTTGGAGAGGACACGCTCGAGTATAAGAGCTCATTTTTACAACAATTACCAACA
ACAACAAACAACAAACAACATTACAATTACATTTACAATTATCGATACAATGGCCCCAAAGAAGAAGCGG
AAGGTCGGTATCCACGGAGTCCCAGCAGCCAAGCGGAACTACATCCTGGGCCTGGACATCGGCATCACCA
GCGTGGGCTACGGCATCATCGACTACGAGACACGGGACGTGATCGATGCCGGCGTGCGGCTGTTCAAAGA
GGCCAACGTGGAAAACAACGAGGGCAGGCGGAGCAAGAGAGGCGCCAGAAGGCTGAAGCGGCGGAGGCGG
CATAGAATCCAGAGAGTGAAGAAGCTGCTGTTCGACTACAACCTGCTGACCGACCACAGCGAGCTGAGCG
GCATCAACCCCTACGAGGCCAGAGTGAAGGGCCTGAGCCAGAAGCTGAGCGAGGAAGAGTTCTCTGCCGC
CCTGCTGCACCTGGCCAAGAGAAGAGGCGTGCACAACGTGAACGAGGTGGAAGAGGACACCGGCAACGAG
CTGTCCACCAAAGAGCAGATCAGCCGGAACAGCAAGGCCCTGGAAGAGAAATACGTGGCCGAACTGCAGC
TGGAACGGCTGAAGAAAGACGGCGAAGTGCGGGGCAGCATCAACAGATTCAAGACCAGCGACTACGTGAA
AGAAGCCAAACAGCTGCTGAAGGTGCAGAAGGCCTACCACCAGCTGGACCAGAGCTTCATCGACACCTAC
ATCGACCTGCTGGAAACCCGGCGGACCTACTATGAGGGACCTGGCGAGGGCAGCCCCTTCGGCTGGAAGG
ACATCAAAGAATGGTACGAGATGCTGATGGGCCACTGCACCTACTTCCCCGAGGAACTGCGGAGCGTGAA
GTACGCCTACAACGCCGACCTGTACAACGCCCTGAACGACCTGAACAATCTCGTGATCACCAGGGACGAG
AACGAGAAGCTGGAATATTACGAGAAGTTCCAGATCATCGAGAACGTGTTCAAGCAGAAGAAGAAGCCCA
CCCTGAAGCAGATCGCCAAAGAAATCCTCGTGAACGAAGAGGATATTAAGGGCTACAGAGTGACCAGCAC
CGGCAAGCCCGAGTTCACCAACCTGAAGGTGTACCACGACATCAAGGACATTACCGCCCGGAAAGAGATT
ATTGAGAACGCCGAGCTGCTGGATCAGATTGCCAAGATCCTGACCATCTACCAGAGCAGCGAGGACATCC
AGGAAGAACTGACCAATCTGAACTCCGAGCTGACCCAGGAAGAGATCGAGCAGATCTCTAATCTGAAGGG
CTATACCGGCACCCACAACCTGAGCCTGAAGGCCATCAACCTGATCCTGGACGAGCTGTGGCACACCAAC
GACAACCAGATCGCTATCTTCAACCGGCTGAAGCTGGTGCCCAAGAAGGTGGACCTGTCCCAGCAGAAAG
AGATCCCCACCACCCTGGTGGACGACTTCATCCTGAGCCCCGTCGTGAAGAGAAGCTTCATCCAGAGCAT
CAAAGTGATCAACGCCATCATCAAGAAGTACGGCCTGCCCAACGACATCATTATCGAGCTGGCCCGCGAG
AAGAACTCCAAGGACGCCCAGAAAATGATCAACGAGATGCAGAAGCGGAACGCGAAAACCAACGAGCGGA
TCGAGGAAATCATCCGGACCACCGGCAAAGAGAACGCCAAGTACCTGATCGAGAAGATCAAGCTGCACGA
CATGCAGGAAGGCAAGTGCCTGTACAGCCTGGAAGCCATCCCTCTGGAAGATCTGCTGAACAACCCCTTC
AACTATGAGGTGGACCACATCATCCCCAGAAGCGTGTCCTTCGACAACAGCTTCAACAACAAGGTGCTCG
TGAAGCAGGAAGAAAACAGCAAGAAGGGCAACCGGACCCCATTCCAGTACCTGAGCAGCAGCGACAGCAA
GATCAGCTACGAAACCTTCAAGAAGCACATCCTGAATCTGGCCAAGGGCAAGGGCAGAATCAGCAAGACC
AAGAAAGAGTATCTGCTGGAAGAACGGGACATCAACAGGTTCTCCGTGCAGAAAGACTTCATCAACCGGA
ACCTGGTGGATACCAGATACGCCACCGCACGTCTGATGAACCTGCTGCGGAGCTACTTCAGAGTGAACAA
CCTGGACGTGAAAGTGAAGTCCATCAATGGCGGCTTCACCAGCTTTCTGCGGCGGAAGTGGAAGTTTAAG
AAAGAGCGGAACAAGGGGTACAAGCACCACGCCGAGGACGCCCTGATCATTGCCAACGCCGATTTCATCT
TCAAAGAGTGGAAGAAACTGGACAAGGCCAAAAAAGTGATGGAAAACCAGATGTTCGAGGAAAAGCAGGC
CGAGAGCATGCCCGAGATCGAAACCGAGCAGGAGTACAAAGAGATCTTCATCACCCCCCACCAGATCAAG
CACATTAAGGACTTCAAGGACTACAAGTACAGCCACCGGGTGGACAAGAAGCCTAATAGAGAGCTGATTA
ACGACACCCTGTACTCCACCCGGAAGGACGACAAGGGCAACACCCTGATCGTGAACAATCTGAACGGCCT
GTACGACAAGGACAATGACAAGCTGAAAAAGCTGATCAACAAGAGCCCCGAAAAGCTGCTGATGTACCAC
CACGACCCCCAGACCTACCAGAAACTGAAGCTGATTATGGAACAGTACGGCGACGAGAAGAATCCCCTGT
ACAAGTACTACGAGGAAACCGGGAACTACCTGACCAAGTACTCCAAAAAGGACAACGGCCCCGTGATCAA
GAAGATTAAGTATTACGGCAACAAACTGAACGCCCATCTGGACATCACCGACGACTACCCCAACAGCAGA
AACAAGGTCGTGAAGCTGTCCCTGAAGCCCTACAGATTCGACGTGTACCTGGACAATGGCGTGTACAAGT
TCGTGACCGTGAAGAATCTGGATGTGATCAAAAAAGAAAACTACTACGAAGTGAATAGCAAGTGCTATGA
GGAAGCTAAGAAGCTGAAGAAGATCAGCAACCAGGCCGAGTTTATCGCCTCCTTCTACAACAACGATCTG
ATCAAGATCAACGGCGAGCTGTATAGAGTGATCGGCGTGAACAACGACCTGCTGAACCGGATCGAAGTGA
ACATGATCGACATCACCTACCGCGAGTACCTGGAAAACATGAACGACAAGAGGCCCCCCAGGATCATTAA
GACAATCGCCTCCAAGACCCAGAGCATTAAGAAGTACAGCACAGACATTCTGGGCAACCTGTATGAAGTG
AAATCTAAGAAGCACCCTCAGATCATCAAAAAGGGCAAAAGGCCGGCGGCCACGAAAAAGGCCGGCCAGG
CAAAAAAGAAAAAGGGATCCTACCCATACGATGTTCCAGATTACGCTTACCCATACGATGTTCCAGATTA
CGCTTACCCATACGATGTTCCAGATTACGCTGGTTCGATGGTGAGCAAGGGCGAGGAGCTGTTCACCGGG
GTGGTGCCCATCCTGGTCGAGCTGGACGGCGACGTAAACGGCCACAAGTTCAGCGTGTCCGGCGAGGGCG
AGGGCGATGCCACCTACGGCAAGCTGACCCTGAAGTTCATCTGCACCACCGGCAAGCTGCCCGTGCCCTG
GCCCACCCTCGTGACCACCTTCGGCTACGGCCTGCAGTGCTTCGCCCGCTACCCCGACCACATGAAGCAG
CACGACTTCTTCAAGTCCGCCATGCCCGAAGGCTACGTCCAGGAGCGCACCATCTTCTTCAAGGACGACG
GCAACTACAAGACCCGCGCCGAGGTGAAGTTCGAGGGCGACACCCTGGTGAACCGCATCGAGCTGAAGGG
CATCGACTTCAAGGAGGACGGCAACATCCTGGGGCACAAGCTGGAGTACAACTACAACAGCCACAACGTC
TATATCATGGCCGACAAGCAGAAGAACGGCATCAAGGTGAACTTCAAGATCCGCCACAACATCGAGGACG
GCAGCGTGCAGCTCGCCGACCACTACCAGCAGAACACCCCCATCGGCGACGGCCCCGTGCTGCTGCCCGA
CAACCACTACCTGAGCTACCAGTCCGCCCTGAGCAAAGACCCCAACGAGAAGCGCGATCACATGGTCCTG
CTGGAGTTCGTGACCGCCGCCGGGATCACTCTCGGCATGGACGAGCTGTACAAGTGAGCTTGTCAAGCAG
ATCGTTCAAACATTTGGCAATAAAGTTTCTTAAGATTGAATCCTGTTGCCGGTCTTGCGATGATTATCAT
ATAATTTCTGTTGAATTACGTTAAGCATGTAATAATTAACATGTAATGCATGACGTTATTTATGAGATGG
GTTTTTATGATTAGAGTCCCGCAATTATACATTTAATACGCGATAGAAAACAAAATATAGCGCGCAAACT
AGGATAAATTATCGCGCGCGGTGTCATCTATGTTACTAGATCGACGCTACTAGAATTCGAGCTCGGAGCA
TCTTCATTCTTAAGATATGAAGATAATCTTCAAAAGGCCCCTGGGAATCTGAAAGAAGAGAAGCAGGCCC
ATTTATATGGGAAAGAACAATAGTATTTCTTATATAGGCCCATTTAAGTTGAAAACAATCTTCAAAAGTC
CCACATCGCTTAGATAAGAAAACGAAGCTGAGTTTATATACAGCTAGAGTCGAAGTAGTGATTGCCCTTG
AAATATACAAGCGTGTTTTAGTACTCTGGAAACAGAATCTACTAAAACAAGGCAAAATGCCGTGTTTATC
TCGTCAACTTGTTGGCGAGATTTTTTTACTTGTCTCGCTTTACGAATTCCCATGGGGAGCATCTTCATTC
TTAAGATATGAAGATAATCTTCAAAAGGCCCCTGGGAATCTGAAAGAAGAGAAGCAGGCCCATTTATATG
GGAAAGAACAATAGTATTTCTTATATAGGCCCATTTAAGTTGAAAACAATCTTCAAAAGTCCCACATCGC
TTAGATAAGAAAACGAAGCTGAGTTTATATACAGCTAGAGTCGAAGTAGTGATTGTGAGGAACGGCTTGA
ATGCTTGTTTTAGTACTCTGGAAACAGAATCTACTAAAACAAGGCAAAATGCCGTGTTTATCTCGTCAAC
TTGTTGGCGAGATTTTTTTACTTGTCTCGCTCAGAGAGGATGCACATGTGACCGAGGGACACGAAGTGAT
CCGTTTAAACTATCAGTGTTTGACAGGATATATTGGCGGGTAAACCTAAGAGAAAAGAGCGTTTATTAGA
ATAATCGGATATTTAAAAGGGCGTGAAAAGGTTTATCCGTTCGTCCATTTGTATGTGCATGCCAACCACA
GGGTTCCCCTCGGGAGTCAGCCGTGCGGCTGCATGAAATCCTGGCCGGTTTGTCTGATGCCAAGCTGGCG
GCCTGGCCGGCCAGCTTGGCCGCTGAAGAAACCGAGCGCCGCCGTCTAAAAAGGTGATGTGTATTTGAGT
AAAACAGCTTGCGTCATGCGGTCGCTGCGTATATGATGCGATGAGTAAATAAACAAATACGCAAGGGGAA
CGCATGAAGGTTATCGCTGTACTTAACCAGAAAGGCGGGTCAGGCAAGACGACCATCGCAACCCATCTAG
CCCGCGCCCTGCAACTCGCCGGGGCCGATGTTCTGTTAGTCGATTCCGATCCCCAGGGCAGTGCCCGCGA
TTGGGCGGCCGTGCGGGAAGATCAACCGCTAACCGTTGTCGGCATCGACCGCCCGACGATTGACCGCGAC
GTGAAGGCCATCGGCCGGCGCGACTTCGTAGTGATCGACGGAGCGCCCCAGGCGGCGGACTTGGCTGTGT
CCGCGATCAAGGCAGCCGACTTCGTGCTGATTCCGGTGCAGCCAAGCCCTTACGACATATGGGCCACCGC
CGACCTGGTGGAGCTGGTTAAGCAGCGCATTGAGGTCACGGATGGAAGGCTACAAGCGGCCTTTGTCGTG
TCGCGGGCGATCAAAGGCACGCGCATCGGCGGTGAGGTTGCCGAGGCGCTGGCCGGGTACGAGCTGCCCA
TTCTTGAGTCCCGTATCACGCAGCGCGTGAGCTACCCAGGCACTGCCGCCGCCGGCACAACCGTTCTTGA
ATCAGAACCCGAGGGCGACGCTGCCCGCGAGGTCCAGGCGCTGGCCGCTGAAATTAAATCAAAACTCATT
TGAGTTAATGAGGTAAAGAGAAAATGAGCAAAAGCACAAACACGCTAAGTGCCGGCCGTCCGAGCGCACG
CAGCAGCAAGGCTGCAACGTTGGCCAGCCTGGCAGACACGCCAGCCATGAAGCGGGTCAACTTTCAGTTG
CCGGCGGAGGATCACACCAAGCTGAAGATGTACGCGGTACGCCAAGGCAAGACCATTACCGAGCTGCTAT
CTGAATACATCGCGCAGCTACCAGAGTAAATGAGCAAATGAATAAATGAGTAGATGAATTTTAGCGGCTA
AAGGAGGCGGCATGGAAAATCAAGAACAACCAGGCACCGACGCCGTGGAATGCCCCATGTGTGGAGGAAC
GGGCGGTTGGCCAGGCGTAAGCGGCTGGGTTGTCTGCCGGCCCTGCAATGGCACTGGAACCCCCAAGCCC
GAGGAATCGGCGTGAGCGGTCGCAAACCATCCGGCCCGGTACAAATCGGCGCGGCGCTGGGTGATGACCT
GGTGGAGAAGTTGAAGGCCGCGCAGGCCGCCCAGCGGCAACGCATCGAGGCAGAAGCACGCCCCGGTGAA
TCGTGGCAAGCGGCCGCTGATCGAATCCGCAAAGAATCCCGGCAACCGCCGGCAGCCGGTGCGTCGTCGA
TTAGGAAGCCGCCCAAGGGCGACGAGCAACCAGATTTTTTCGTTCCGATGCTCTATGACGTGGGCACCCG
CGATAGTCGCAGCATCATGGACGTGGCCGTTTTCCGTCTGTCGAAGCGTGACCGACGAGCTGGCGAGGTG
ATCCGCTACGAGCTTCCAGACGGGCACGTAGAGGTTTCCGCAGGGCCGGCCGGCATGGCCAGTGTGTGGG
ATTACGACCTGGTACTGATGGCGGTTTCCCATCTAACCGAATCCATGAACCGATACCGGGAAGGGAAGGG
AGACAAGCCCGGCCGCGTGTTCCGTCCACACGTTGCGGACGTACTCAAGTTCTGCCGGCGAGCCGATGGC
GGAAAGCAGAAAGACGACCTGGTAGAAACCTGCATTCGGTTAAACACCACGCACGTTGCCATGCAGCGTA
CGAAGAAGGCCAAGAACGGCCGCCTGGTGACGGTATCCGAGGGTGAAGCCTTGATTAGCCGCTACAAGAT
CGTAAAGAGCGAAACCGGGCGGCCGGAGTACATCGAGATCGAGCTAGCTGATTGGATGTACCGCGAGATT
ACAGAAGGCAAGAACCCGGACGTGCTGACGGTTCACCCCGATTACTTTTTGATCGATCCCGGCATCGGCC
GTTTTCTCTACCGCCTGGCACGCCGCGCCGCAGGCAAGGCAGAAGCCAGATGGTTGTTCAAGACGATCTA
CGAACGCAGTGGCAGCGCCGGAGAGTTCAAGAAGTTCTGTTTCACCGTGCGCAAGCTGATCGGGTCAAAT
GACCTGCCGGAGTACGATTTGAAGGAGGAGGCGGGGCAGGCTGGCCCGATCCTAGTCATGCGCTACCGCA
ACCTGATCGAGGGCGAAGCATCCGCCGGTTCCTAATGTACGGAGCAGATGCTAGGGCAAATTGCCCTAGC
AGGGGAAAAAGGTCGAAAAAGCTTCTTTCCTGTGGATAGCACGTACATTGGGAACCCAAAGCCGTACATT
GGGAACCGGAACCCGTACATTGGGAACCCAAAGCCGTACATTGGGAACCGGTCACACATGTAAGTGACTG
ATATAAAAGAGAAAAAAGGCGATTTTTCCGCCTAAAACTCTTTAAAACTTATTAAAACTCTTAAAACCCG
CCTGGCCTGTGCATAACTGTCTGGCCAGCGCACAGCCGAACAGCTGCAAAAAGCGCCCACATCAAGGCTC
CGAGTGCGCGGAACCCCTATTTGTTTATTTTTCTAAATACATTCAAATATGTATCCGCTCATGAGACAAT
AACCCKSCTGGCCTGTGCATAACTGTCTGGCCAGCGCACAGCCGAACAGCTGCAAAAAGCGCCCACATCA
AGGCTCCGAGTGCGCGGAACCCCTATTTGTTTATTTTTCTAAATACATTCAAATATGTATCCGCTCATGA
GACAATAACCCTGATAAATGCTTCAATAATATTGAAAAAGGAAGAGTATGGCTAAAATGAGAATATCACC
GGAATTGAAAAAACTGATCGAAAAATACCGCTGCGTAAAAGATACGGAAGGAATGTCTCCTGCTAAGGTA
TATAAGCTGGTGGGAGAAAATGAAAACCTATATTTAAAAATGACGGACAGCCGGTATAAAGGGACCACCT
ATGATGTGGAACGGGAAAAGGACATGATGCTATGGCTGGAAGGAAAGCTGCCTGTTCCAAAGGTCCTGCA
CTTTGAACGGCATGATGGCTGGAGCAATCTGCTCATGAGTGAGGCCGATGGCGTCCTTTGCTCGGAAGAG
TATGAAGATGAACAAAGCCCTGAAAAGATTATCGAGCTGTATGCGGAGTGCATCAGGCTCTTTCACTCCA
TCGACATATCGGATTGTCCCTATACGAATAGCTTAGACAGCCGCTTAGCCGAATTGGATTACTTACTGAA
TAACGATCTGGCCGATGTGGATTGCGAAAACTGGGAAGAGGACACTCCATTTAAAGATCCGCGCGAGCTG
TATGATTTTTTAAAGACGGAAAAGCCCGAAGAGGAACTTGTCTTTTCCCACGGCGACCTGGGAGACAGCA
ACATCTTTGTGAAAGATGGCAAAGTAAGTGGCTTTATTGATCTTGGGAGAAGCGGCAGGGCGGACAAGTG
GTATGACATTGCCTTCTGCGTCCGGTCGCTCAGGGAGGATATCGGGGAAGAACAGTATGTCGAGCTATTT
TTTGACTTACTGGGGATCAAGCCTGATTGGGAGAAAATAAAATATTATATTTTACTGGATGAATTGTTTT
AGCTGTCAGACCAAGTTTACTCATATATACTTTAGATTGATTTAAAACTTCATTTTTAATTTAAAAGGAT
CTAGGTGAAGATCCTTTTTGATAATCTCATGACCAAAATCCCTTAACGTGAGTTTTCGTTCCACTGAGCG
TCAGACCCCGTAGAAAAGATCAAAGGATCTTCTTGAGATCCTTTTTTTCTGCGCGTAATCTGCTGCTTGC
AAACAAAAAAACCACCGCTACCAGCGGTGGTTTGTTTGCCGGATCAAGAGCTACCAACTCTTTTTCCGAA
GGTAACTGGCTTCAGCAGAGCGCAGATACCAAATACTGTTCTTCTAGTGTAGCCGTAGTTAGGCCACCAC
TTCAAGAACTCTGTAGCACCGCCTACATACCTCGCTCTGCTAATCCTGTTACCAGTGGCTGCTGCCAGTG
GCGATAAGTCGTGTCTTACCGGGTTGGACTCAAGACGATAGTTACCGGATAAGGCGCAGCGGTCGGGCTG
AACGGGGGGTTCGTGCACACAGCCCAGCTTGGAGCGAACGACCTACACCGAACTGAGATACCTACAGCGT
GAGCTATGAGAAAGCGCCACGCTTCCCGAAGGGAGAAAGGCGGACAGGTATCCGGTAAGCGGCAGGGTCG
GAACAGGAGAGCGCACGAGGGAGCTTCCAGGGGGAAACGCCTGGTATCTTTATAGTCCTGTCGGGTTTCG
CCACCTCTGACTTGAGCGTCGATTTTTGTGATGCTCGTCAGGGGGGCGGAGCCTATGGAAAAACGCCAGC
AACGCGGCCTTTTTACGGTTCCTGCTCGGATCTGTTGGACCGGACAGTAGTCATGGTTGATGGGCTGCCT
GTATCGAGTGGTGATTTTGTGCCGAGCTGCCGGTCGGGGAGCTGTTGGCTGGCTGGTGGCAGGATATATT
GTGGTGTAAACAAATTGACGCTTAGACAACTTAATAACACATTGCGGACGTTTTTAATGTACTGGGGTT
Features (pLannotate 1.2.2; 18 found; start..end, strand, type, name):
    127..803     +  promoter       CaMV 35S promoter (enhanced): cauliflower mosaic virus 35S promoter with a duplicated enhancer region
    828..881     +  misc_feature   TMV Ω: translational enhancer from the tobacco mosaic virus 5'-leader sequence (Gallie et al., 1988)
    941..4096    +  CDS            cas9: CAS9_STAAU - Experimental evidence at protein level: Swiss-Prot protein existence level 1. CRISPR (clustered regularly interspaced short palindromic repeat) is an adaptive immune system that provides protection against mobile genetic elements (viruses, transposable elements and conjugative plasmids). CRISPR clusters contain spacers, sequences complementary to antecedent mobile elements, and target invading nucleic acids. CRISPR clusters are transcribed and processed into CRISPR RNA (crRNA). In type II CRISPR systems correct processing of pre-crRNA requires a trans- encoded small RNA (tracrRNA)
   4097..4144    +  CDS            nucleoplasmin NLS: bipartite nuclear localization signal from nucleoplasmin
   4205..4231    +  CDS            3xHA (fragment): three tandem HA epitope tags
   4238..4954    +  CDS            EYFP: EYFP is a basic (constitutively fluorescent) green/yellow fluorescent protein published in 1996, derived from Aequorea victoria. It is reported to be a very rapidly-maturing weak dimer with high acid sensitivity.
   4970..5222    +  terminator     NOS terminator: nopaline synthase terminator and poly(A) signal
   5475..5550    +  misc_RNA       Sa gRNA scaffold: guide RNA scaffold for the Staphylococcus aureus CRISPR/Cas9 system
   5817..5892    +  misc_RNA       Sa gRNA scaffold: guide RNA scaffold for the Staphylococcus aureus CRISPR/Cas9 system
   5971..5995    +  misc_feature   RB T-DNA repeat: right border repeat from nopaline C58 T-DNA
   6304..6933    +  CDS            pVS1 StaA: stability protein from the Pseudomonas plasmid pVS1 (Heeb et al., 2000)
   7362..8435    +  CDS            pVS1 RepA: replication protein from the Pseudomonas plasmid pVS1 (Heeb et al., 2000)
   8501..8695    +  rep_origin     pVS1 oriV: origin of replication for the Pseudomonas plasmid pVS1 (Heeb et al., 2000)
   8757..8825    +  promoter       AmpR promoter (fragment): bla
   8903..9007    +  promoter       AmpR promoter: bla
   9008..9802    +  CDS            KanR: aminoglycoside phosphotransferase; aphA-3; confers resistance to kanamycin
   9973..10561   +  rep_origin     ori: high-copy-number ColE1/pMB1/pBR322/pUC origin of replication
  10697..10721   +  misc_feature   LB T-DNA repeat: left border repeat from nopaline C58 T-DNA
