[The description below was written by a language model from this plasmid's Addgene catalogue record and pLannotate feature annotations shown in this document.]
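Description:
pEPOR2KN0080 is a Level 2 MoClo (Golden Gate) plant expression construct built in the binary backbone pICSL4723, assembled through BpiI sites that were destroyed during cloning. The backbone carries nopaline-type left and right T-DNA border repeats flanking the payload, so the cassettes can be delivered to plant cells from Agrobacterium. It replicates in E. coli from a high-copy ColE1/pUC-type origin, while the pVS1 oriV with its RepA replication protein and StaA stability protein supports maintenance in Agrobacterium. Selection in bacteria is by kanamycin, through an aminoglycoside phosphotransferase gene driven by a bla promoter. The annotated features show no plant selectable marker within the T-DNA.

The payload combines three Level 1 transcription units. The first expresses eSaCas9, which the name suggests is an enhanced-specificity variant of the Staphylococcus aureus Cas9 nuclease. It is driven by a CaMV 35S promoter with a duplicated enhancer plus the TMV Ω translational enhancer, and ends in the NOS terminator. The nuclease coding sequence is followed by a bipartite nucleoplasmin nuclear localization signal, a fragment of an HA epitope tag and EYFP, apparently forming a C-terminal fusion that would let expression and nuclear localization be monitored. Downstream lie two sgRNA cassettes, each with an S. aureus guide RNA scaffold. According to the record they are driven by the Arabidopsis U6-26 promoter, although that promoter is not annotated in the feature table. The guides target two Arabidopsis ENTH/ANTH-family loci, AT1G14910 and AT2G01600. The construct belongs to a toolkit made to compare the efficiency and specificity of different Cas nucleases for targeted mutagenesis in plants.
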