Addgene plasmid #117647: pEPOR2KN0080
Purpose: Level2 MoClo construct, containing level1 plant expression cassettes for eSaCas9(pEPOR1CB0113) and sgRNA_ENTH/ANT {AT1G14910}(pEPOR1CB0100)and sgRNA_ENTH/ANT {AT2G01600}(pEPOR1CB0111)
Depositing lab: Nicola Patron. Depositing organization: Earlham Institute. Publication: Comparison of efficiency and specificity of CRISPR-associated (Cas) nucleases in plants: An expanded toolkit for precision genome engineering. Raitskin O, Schudoma C, West A, Patron NJ. PLoS One. 2019 Feb 27;14(2):e0211598. doi: 10.1371/journal.pone.0211598. eCollection 2019. PubMed 30811422.
Backbone
  Vector backbone: pICSL4723
  Vector type: Plant Expression
Growth in bacteria
  Bacterial resistance: Kanamycin, 50 μg/mL
  Growth temperature: 37°C
  Growth strain: DH5alpha
  Copy number: High Copy
Gene/Insert
  Gene/Insert name: [35S:eSaCas9(pEPOR1CB0113) ] +[AtU6-26:sgRNA]
  Species: Synthetic
  Cloning method: Restriction Enzyme; 5′ cloning site BpiI (destroyed during cloning); 3′ cloning site BpiI (destroyed during cloning)
Terms and licenses: Academic/Nonprofit Terms; Industry Terms: Not Available to Industry
Depositor comments: Please visit https://www.biorxiv.org/content/early/2018/09/20/422766 for BioRxiv preprint
How to cite: pEPOR2KN0080 was a gift from Nicola Patron (Addgene plasmid # 117647 ; http://n2t.net/addgene:117647 ; RRID:Addgene_117647)
